Addgene plasmid #39598: KHBD00494
Depositing lab: Bart Deplancke. Depositing organization: Swiss Federal Institute of Technology (EPFL). Publication: Automated protein-DNA interaction screening of Drosophila regulatory elements. Korneel Hens, Jean-Daniel Feuz, Alina Isakova, Antonina Lagovitina, Andreas Massouras, Julien Bryois, Patrick Callaerts, Susan E. Celniker, Bart Deplancke. Nat Methods. 2011 Oct 30;8(12):1065-70. 10.1038/nmeth.1763 PubMed 22037703.
Backbone
  Vector backbone: pDONR221
  Backbone manufacturer: Invitrogen
  Backbone size w/o insert (bp): 2536
  Vector type: Gateway DONR vector
Growth in bacteria
  Bacterial resistance: Kanamycin, 50 μg/mL
  Growth temperature: 37°C
  Growth strain: DH5alpha
  Copy number: High Copy
Gene/Insert
  Gene/Insert name: CG9398 (alt names: FBgn0015721; king-tubby; king tubby)
  Species: D. melanogaster (fly)
  Insert size (bp): 1380
  Entrez Gene: ktub (a.k.a. Dmel_CG9398, 87D3S, CG9398, D-tulp, Dmel\CG9398, Dtulp, ESTS:87D3S, King-Tubby, King-tubby, TULP, Tulp, dTULP, dTulp, king-tubby, tulp)
  Promoter: none
  Cloning method: Gateway Cloning
  Sequencing primers: 5′ M13-F20; 3′ M13R
Terms and licenses: Academic/Nonprofit Terms; Industry Terms: Not Available to Industry
Depositor comments: Please note that the ORFs in this collection were cloned open-ended (without a stop codon).
How to cite: KHBD00494 was a gift from Bart Deplancke (Addgene plasmid # 39598 ; http://n2t.net/addgene:39598 ; RRID:Addgene_39598)
