[The description below was written by a language model from this plasmid's Addgene catalogue record.]
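Description:
KHBD00494 is a Gateway entry-type clone built in the pDONR221 backbone (Invitrogen), carrying the open reading frame of the Drosophila melanogaster gene CG9398, also known as king-tubby (ktub, dTULP), the fly member of the Tubby-like protein family. The insert is recorded as 1380 bp in a backbone of 2536 bp, and it was introduced by Gateway recombinational cloning. In a pDONR221-derived clone the ORF is normally flanked by attL sites after the BP reaction, although no feature table is provided here to confirm the exact site arrangement. The plasmid is maintained at high copy number in standard E. coli cloning strains under kanamycin selection. M13 forward and reverse primer sites flanking the insert are listed for sequence verification.

The record lists no promoter, so the construct is not itself an expression vector. It serves as a shuttle from which the coding sequence can be moved by LR recombination into destination vectors that supply their own promoters, tags and host-specific elements. The depositor notes that ORFs in this collection were cloned open-ended, without a stop codon, which allows in-frame C-terminal fusions to tags or functional domains supplied by the destination vector; a stop codon must then come from that vector. The clone belongs to a collection associated with work on automated protein–DNA interaction screening of Drosophila regulatory elements, so its likely purpose is to generate fusion constructs for such assays, though the record does not name the specific destination vectors used.
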