>Addgene plasmid #39598 | KHBD00494 | depositor partial sequence | sequence record 50038 | KHBD00494 sequence 1380 bps
ATGTCCGGAATCAACAGTCGTAATCAGAAAATGGAACAGCAGCGCCAGCTGATGGAGGCCTACATCCGGC
AGAAGAGAGCCTCGCCGGGAATGGTCCAGGCCAGCGATTTGCAGATCAATCGACCCATGTCCGGGATGCG
CAGCAACAGCCGGGAGCTGCACGCCTACGACGGACCCATGCAGTTCATCAGTTCGCCCCAAAATCCGGAC
CAGATACTCACCAACGGCAGTCCCGGCGGCATCAATCCGGTTGCCATGAACACGAGTCGCAATCACTCGA
ATAACATGCGCAGCCTAAGCACCATCAACCAGGAGGCTGATCTCATAGAGGAGATCTCATCGCACGAGTT
GGAGGACGAGGAGAGCAGTCCGGTGACGGTGATTGAGCAGCACCAGCAGTCAGCCTCGCACAGCGCCAAC
TCGACGCAATCGCAGAAACCACGTGCCCGCCAGCATTCCTTTAGCGACAATCTGGACGAGGATGACTACA
CCAATCGCAATGTGGCCGGTGCTGCTCCAGTGCGTCCCGCCGGCATGGCCTCATCGCCGTACAAGGACGC
AACGCTGGACGGCAGCAGCAACGGGACGGGGAACGGAACTGGCGGCGAGTCCGAGGGAGATGTCATCGGC
AATATCGACCAGTTCGTGATGCAACCAGCGCCACAGGGAGTGCTCTACAAGTGCCGCATTACGCGGGACA
GGAAGGGCATGGACCGCGGCCTCTTTCCCATCTACTACTTGCATCTGGAACGTGACTACGGCAAGAAGAT
ATTTCTGCTGGGAGGTCGCAAACGCAAGAAGAGCAAGACATCCAACTACATTGTCAGCTGCGATCCCACG
GATTTGTCTCGCAATGCCGATGGCTTCTGTGGCAAACTGCGCTCTAATGTCTTTGGCACATCCTTCACGG
TCTTTGACAACGGCAACAAGGAGAGCACAGAGAGTCCTCGACTCGACTTGGCCGTCATCATTTATGACAC
CAACATTTTGGGATTCAAGGGGCCACGCAACATGACTGTTATACTGCCCGGCATGACTGAGGACGATCAG
CGTGTCAAGATCAGTTCGGCGGATCCCAAACAGCAGGGCATCCTTGACCTATGGAAAATGAAGAACATGG
ACAACATCGTGGAGCTGCACAATAAGACGCCAGTGTGGAACGATGAAACCCAATCGTATGTGCTCAACTT
TCATGGGCGCGTCACCCAGGCGTCGGTGAAGAACTTTCAGTTGGTCCACGACTCCGATCCGGAGTACATA
GTAATGCAGTTCGGCCGCACCTCGGAGGACGTCTTCACCATGGACTATCGCTATCCCCTGTGCGCCATGC
AGGCATTCGCCATTGCCCTCAGTAGTTTCGATGGCAAAATAGCCTGCGAG
