>Addgene plasmid #39598 | KHBD00494 | addgene partial sequence | sequence record 51614 | M13Rev
AATAATGATTTTATTTTGACTGATAGTGACCTGTTCGTTGCAACAAATTGATAAGCAATGCTTTCTTATA
ATGCCAACTTTGTACAAGAAAGTTGGCAACTCGCAGGCTATTTTGCCATCGAAACTACTGAGGGCAATGG
CGAATGCCTGCATGGCGCACAGGGGATAGCGATAGTCCATGGTGAAGACGTCCTCCGAGGTGCGGCCGAA
CTGCATTACTATGTACTCCGGATCGGAGTCGTGGACCAACTGAAAGTTCTTCACCGACGCCTGGGTGACG
CGCCCATGAAAGTTGAGCACATACGATTGGGTTTCATCGTTCCACACTGGCGTCTTATTGTGCAGCTCCA
CGATGTTGTCCATGTTCTTCATTTTCCATAGGTCAAGGATGCCCTGCTGTTTGGGATCCGCCGAACTGAT
CTTGACACGCTGATCGTCCTCAGTCATGCCGGGCAGTATAACAGTCATGTTGCGTGGCCCCTTGAATCCC
AAAATGTTGGTGTCATAAATGATGACGGCCAAGTCGAGTCGAGGACTCTCTGTGCTCTCCTTGTTGCCGT
TGTCAAAGACCGTGAAGGATGTGCCAAAGACATTAGAGCGCAGTTTGCCACAGAAGCCATCGGCATTGCG
AGACAAATCCGTGGGATCGCAGCTGACAATGTAGTTGGATGTCTTGCTCTTCTTGCGTTTGCGACCTCCC
AGCAGAAATATCTTCTTGCCGTAGTCACGTTCCAGATGCAAGTAGTAGATGGGAA
